>Addgene plasmid #143071 | TFORF0725 | addgene full sequence | sequence record 399051 | Addgene NGS Result
TTAATGTAGTCTTATGCAATACTCTTGTAGTCTTGCAACATGGTAACGATGAGTTAGCAACATGCCTTAC
AAGGAGAGAAAAAGCACCGTGCATGCCGATTGGTGGAAGTAAGGTGGTACGATCGTGCCTTATTAGGAAG
GCAACAGACGGGTCTGACATGGATTGGACGAACCACTGAATTGCCGCATTGCAGAGATATTGTATTTAAG
TGCCTAGCTCGATACATAAACGGGTCTCTCTGGTTAGACCAGATCTGAGCCTGGGAGCTCTCTGGCTAAC
TAGGGAACCCACTGCTTAAGCCTCAATAAAGCTTGCCTTGAGTGCTTCAAGTAGTGTGTGCCCGTCTGTT
GTGTGACTCTGGTAACTAGAGATCCCTCAGACCCTTTTAGTCAGTGTGGAAAATCTCTAGCAGTGGCGCC
CGAACAGGGACTTGAAAGCGAAAGGGAAACCAGAGGAGCTCTCTCGACGCAGGACTCGGCTTGCTGAAGC
GCGCACGGCAAGAGGCGAGGGGCGGCGACTGGTGAGTACGCCAAAAATTTTGACTAGCGGAGGCTAGAAG
GAGAGAGATGGGTGCGAGAGCGTCAGTATTAAGCGGGGGAGAATTAGATCGCGATGGGAAAAAATTCGGT
TAAGGCCAGGGGGAAAGAAAAAATATAAATTAAAACATATAGTATGGGCAAGCAGGGAGCTAGAACGATT
CGCAGTTAATCCTGGCCTGTTAGAAACATCAGAAGGCTGTAGACAAATACTGGGACAGCTACAACCATCC
CTTCAGACAGGATCAGAAGAACTTAGATCATTATATAATACAGTAGCAACCCTCTATTGTGTGCATCAAA
GGATAGAGATAAAAGACACCAAGGAAGCTTTAGACAAGATAGAGGAAGAGCAAAACAAAAGTAAGACCAC
CGCACAGCAAGCGGCCGCTGATCTTCAGACCTGGAGGAGGAGATATGAGGGACAATTGGAGAAGTGAATT
ATATAAATATAAAGTAGTAAAAATTGAACCATTAGGAGTAGCACCCACCAAGGCAAAGAGAAGAGTGGTG
CAGAGAGAAAAAAGAGCAGTGGGAATAGGAGCTTTGTTCCTTGGGTTCTTGGGAGCAGCAGGAAGCACTA
TGGGCGCAGCGTCAATGACGCTGACGGTACAGGCCAGACAATTATTGTCTGGTATAGTGCAGCAGCAGAA
CAATTTGCTGAGGGCTATTGAGGCGCAACAGCATCTGTTGCAACTCACAGTCTGGGGCATCAAGCAGCTC
CAGGCAAGAATCCTGGCTGTGGAAAGATACCTAAAGGATCAACAGCTCCTGGGGATTTGGGGTTGCTCTG
GAAAACTCATTTGCACCACTGCTGTGCCTTGGAATGCTAGTTGGAGTAATAAATCTCTGGAACAGATTTG
GAATCACACGACCTGGATGGAGTGGGACAGAGAAATTAACAATTACACAAGCTTAATACACTCCTTAATT
GAAGAATCGCAAAACCAGCAAGAAAAGAATGAACAAGAATTATTGGAATTAGATAAATGGGCAAGTTTGT
GGAATTGGTTTAACATAACAAATTGGCTGTGGTATATAAAATTATTCATAATGATAGTAGGAGGCTTGGT
AGGTTTAAGAATAGTTTTTGCTGTACTTTCTATAGTGAATAGAGTTAGGCAGGGATATTCACCATTATCG
TTTCAGACCCACCTCCCAACCCCGAGGGGACCCATGCATTGCATCTCAATTAGTCAGCAACCAGGTGTGG
AAAGTCCCCAGGCTCCCCAGCAGGCAGAAGTATGCAAAGCATGCGTCTCAATTAGTCAGCAACCATAGTC
CCGCCCCTAACTCCGCCCATCCCGCCCCTAACTCCGCCCAGTTCCGCCCATTCTCCGCCCCATGGCTGAC
TAATTTTTTTTATTTATGCAGAGGCCGAGGCCGCCTCGGCCTCTGAGCTATTCCAGAAGTAGTGAGGAGG
CTTTTTTGGAGGCCTAGGCTTTTGCAAAAAGCTTTCTAGAGGTACCACCGGAGCTTACCATGACCGAGTA
CAAGCCCACGGTGCGCCTCGCCACCCGCGACGACGTCCCCAGGGCCGTACGCACCCTCGCCGCCGCGTTC
GCCGACTACCCCGCCACGCGCCACACCGTCGATCCGGACCGCCACATCGAGCGGGTCACCGAGCTGCAAG
AACTCTTCCTCACGCGCGTCGGGCTCGACATCGGCAAGGTGTGGGTCGCGGACGACGGCGCCGCCGTGGC
GGTCTGGACCACGCCGGAGAGCGTCGAAGCGGGGGCGGTGTTCGCCGAGATCGGCCCGCGCATGGCCGAG
TTGAGCGGTTCCCGGCTGGCCGCGCAGCAACAGATGGAAGGCCTCCTGGCGCCGCACCGGCCCAAGGAGC
CCGCGTGGTTCCTGGCCACCGTCGGCGTCTCGCCCGACCACCAGGGCAAGGGTCTGGGCAGCGCCGTCGT
GCTCCCCGGAGTGGAGGCGGCCGAGCGCGCCGGGGTGCCCGCCTTCCTGGAGACCTCCGCGCCCCGCAAC
CTCCCCTTCTACGAGCGGCTCGGCTTCACCGTCACCGCCGACGTCGAGGTGCCCGAAGGACCGCGCACCT
GGTGCATGACCCGCAAGCCCGGTGCCAGTTAACGAATTCTAGATCTTGAGACAAATGGCAGTATTCATCC
ACAATTTTAAAAGAAAAGGGGGGATTGGGGGGTACAGTGCAGGGGAAAGAATAGTAGACATAATAGCAAC
AGACATACAAACTAAAGAATTACAAAAACAAATTACAAAAATTCAAAATTTTCGGGTTTATTACAGGGAC
AGCAGAGATCCACTTTGGCGCCGGCTCGAGGCCTGCAGGTGCAAAGATGGATAAAGTTTTAAACAGAGAG
GAATCTTTGCAGCTAATGGACCTTCTAGGTCTTGAAAGGAGTGGGAATTGGCTCCGGTGCCCGTCAGTGG
GCAGAGCGCACATCGCCCACAGTCCCCGAGAAGTTGGGGGGAGGGGTCGGCAATTGAACCGGTGCCTAGA
GAAGGTGGCGCGGGGTAAACTGGGAAAGTGATGTCGTGTACTGGCTCCGCCTTTTTCCCGAGGGTGGGGG
AGAACCGTATATAAGTGCAGTAGTCGCCGTGAACGTTCTTTTTCGCAACGGGTTTGCCGCCAGAACACAG
GTAAGTGCCGTGTGTGGTTCCCGCGGGCCTGGCCTCTTTACGGGTTATGGCCCTTGCGTGCCTTGAATTA
CTTCCACCTGGCTGCAGTACGTGATTCTTGATCCCGAGCTTCGGGTTGGAAGTGGGTGGGAGAGTTCGAG
GCCTTGCGCTTAAGGAGCCCCTTCGCCTCGTGCTTGAGTTGAGGCCTGGCCTGGGCGCTGGGGCCGCCGC
GTGCGAATCTGGTGGCACCTTCGCGCCTGTCTCGCTGCTTTCGATAAGTCTCTAGCCATTTAAAATTTTT
GATGACCTGCTGCGACGCTTTTTTTCTGGCAAGATAGTCTTGTAAATGCGGGCCAAGATCTGCACACTGG
TATTTCGGTTTTTGGGGCCGCGGGCGGCGACGGGGCCCGTGCGTCCCAGCGCACATGTTCGGCGAGGCGG
GGCCTGCGAGCGCGGCCACCGAGAATCGGACGGGGGTAGTCTCAAGCTGGCCGGCCTGCTCTGGTGCCTG
GCCTCGCGCCGCCGTGTATCGCCCCGCCCTGGGCGGCAAGGCTGGCCCGGTCGGCACCAGTTGCGTGAGC
GGAAAGATGGCCGCTTCCCGGCCCTGCTGCAGGGAGCTCAAAATGGAGGACGCGGCGCTCGGGAGAGCGG
GCGGGTGAGTCACCCACACAAAGGAAAAGGGCCTTTCCGTCCTCAGCCGTCGCTTCATGTGACTCCACGG
AGTACCGGGCGCCGTCCAGGCACCTCGATTAGTTCTCGAGCTTTTGGAGTACGTCGTCTTTAGGTTGGGG
GGAGGGGTTTTATGCGATGGAGTTTCCCCACACTGAGTGGGTGGAGACTGAAGTTAGGCCAGCTTGGCAC
TTGATGTAATTCTCCTTGGAATTTGCCCTTTTTGAGTTTGGATCTTGGTTCATTCTCAAGCCTCAGACAG
TGGTTCAAAGTTTTTTTCTTCCATTTCAGGTGTCGTGAGGCTAGCACCGCCACCATGGAGAGTTGCTACA
ACCCAGGTCTGGATGGTATTATTGAATATGATGATTTCAAATTGAACTCCTCCATTGTGGAACCCAAGGA
GCCAGCCCCAGAAACAGCTGATGGCCCCTACCTGGTGATCGTGGAACAGCCTAAGCAGAGAGGCTTCCGA
TTTCGATATGGCTGTGAAGGCCCCTCCCATGGAGGACTGCCCGGTGCCTCCAGTGAGAAGGGCCGAAAGA
CCTATCCCACTGTCAAGATCTGTAACTACGAGGGACCAGCCAAGATCGAGGTGGACCTGGTAACACACAG
TGACCCACCTCGTGCTCATGCCCACAGTCTGGTGGGCAAGCAATGCTCGGAGCTGGGGATCTGCGCCGTT
TCTGTGGGGCCCAAGGACATGACTGCCCAATTTAACAACCTGGGTGTCCTGCATGTGACTAAGAAGAACA
TGATGGGGACTATGATACAAAAACTTCAGAGGCAGCGGCTCCGCTCTAGGCCCCAGGGCCTTACGGAGGC
CGAGCAGCGGGAGCTGGAGCAAGAGGCCAAAGAACTGAAGAAGGTGATGGATCTGAGTATAGTGCGGCTG
CGCTTCTCTGCCTTCCTTAGAGCCAGTGATGGCTCCTTCTCCCTGCCCCTGAAGCCAGTCATCTCCCAGC
CCATCCATGACAGCAAATCTCCGGGGGCATCAAACCTGAAGATTTCTCGAATGGACAAGACAGCAGGCTC
TGTGCGGGGTGGAGATGAAGTTTATCTGCTTTGTGACAAGGTGCAGAAAGATGACATTGAGGTTCGGTTC
TATGAGGATGATGAGAATGGATGGCAGGCCTTTGGGGACTTCTCTCCCACAGATGTGCATAAACAGTATG
CCATTGTGTTCCGGACACCCCCCTATCACAAGATGAAGATTGAGCGGCCTGTAACAGTGTTTCTGCAACT
GAAACGCAAGCGAGGAGGGGACGTGTCTGATTCCAAACAGTTCACCTATTACCCTCTGGTGGAAGACAAG
GAAGAGGTGCAGCGGAAGCGGAGGAAGGCCTTGCCCACCTTCTCCCAGCCCTTCGGGGGTGGCTCCCACA
TGGGTGGAGGCTCTGGGGGTGCAGCCGGGGGCTACGGAGGAGCTGGAGGAGGTGGCAGCCTCGGTTTCTT
CCCCTCCTCCCTGGCCTACAGCCCCTACCAGTCCGGCGCGGGCCCCATGGGCTGCTACCCGGGAGGCGGG
GGCGGGGCGCAGATGGCCGCCACGGTGCCCAGCAGGGACTCCGGGGAGGAAGCCGCGGAGCCAAGCGCCC
CCTCCAGGACCCCCCAGTGCGAGCCGCAGGCCCCGGAGATGCTGCAGCGAGCTCGAGAGTACAACGCGCG
CCTGTTCGGCCTGGCGCAGCGCAGCGCCCGAGCCCTACTCGACTACGGCGTCACCGCGGACGCGCGCGCG
CTGCTGGCGGGACAGCGCCACCTGCTGACGGCGCAGGACGAGAACGGAGACACACCACTGCACCTAGCCA
TCATCCACGGGCAGACCAGTGTCATTGAGCAGATAGTCTATGTCATCCACCACGCCCAGGACCTCGGCGT
TGTCAACCTCACCAACCACCTGCACCAGACGCCCCTGCACCTGGCGGTGATCACGGGGCAGACGAGTGTG
GTGAGCTTTCTGCTGCGGGTAGGTGCAGACCCAGCTCTGCTGGATCGGCATGGAGACTCAGCCATGCATC
TGGCGCTGCGGGCAGGCGCTGGTGCTCCTGAGCTGCTGCGTGCACTGCTTCAGAGTGGAGCTCCTGCTGT
GCCCCAGCTGTTGCATATGCCTGACTTTGAGGGACTGTATCCAGTACACCTGGCAGTCCGAGCCCGAAGC
CCTGAGTGCCTGGATCTGCTGGTGGACAGTGGGGCTGAAGTGGAGGCCACAGAGCGGCAGGGGGGACGAA
CAGCCTTGCATCTAGCCACAGAGATGGAGGAGCTGGGGTTGGTCACCCATCTGGTCACCAAGCTCCGGGC
CAACGTGAACGCTCGCACCTTTGCGGGAAACACACCCCTGCACCTGGCAGCTGGACTGGGGTACCCGACC
CTCACCCGCCTCCTTCTGAAGGCTGGTGCTGACATCCATGCTGAAAACGAGGAGCCCCTGTGCCCACTGC
CTTCACCCCCTACCTCTGATAGCGACTCGGACTCTGAAGGGCCTGAGAAGGACACCCGAAGCAGCTTCCG
GGGCCACACGCCTCTTGACCTCACTTGCAGCACCAAGGTGAAGACCTTGCTGCTAAATGCTGCTCAGAAC
ACCATGGAGCCACCCCTGACCCCGCCCAGCCCAGCAGGGCCGGGACTGTCACTTGGTGATACAGCTCTGC
AGAACCTGGAGCAGCTGCTAGACGGGCCAGAAGCCCAGGGCAGCTGGGCAGAGCTGGCAGAGCGTCTGGG
GCTGCGCAGCCTGGTAGACACGTACCGACAGACAACCTCACCCAGTGGCAGCCTCCTGCGCAGCTACGAG
CTGGCTGGCGGGGACCTGGCAGGTCTACTGGAGGCCCTGTCTGACATGGGCCTAGAGGAGGGAGTGAGGC
TGCTGAGGGGTCCAGAAACCCGAGACAAGCTGCCCAGCACAGCAGAGGTGAAGGAAGACAGTGCGTACGG
GAGCCAGTCAGTGGAGCAGGAGGCAGAGAAGCTGGGCCCACCCCCTGAGCCACCAGGAGGGCTCTGCCAC
GGGCACCCCCAGCCTCAGGTGCACTAGTAATGAACTAGTCCGTAACTTGAAAGTATTTCGATTTCTTGGC
TTTATATATCTTGTGGAAAGGACGAGGACGATGCAGTAGTTTACAATTGACGCGTTAAGTCGACAATCAA
CCTCTGGATTACAAAATTTGTGAAAGATTGACTGGTATTCTTAACTATGTTGCTCCTTTTACGCTATGTG
GATACGCTGCTTTAATGCCTTTGTATCATGCTATTGCTTCCCGTATGGCTTTCATTTTCTCCTCCTTGTA
TAAATCCTGGTTGCTGTCTCTTTATGAGGAGTTGTGGCCCGTTGTCAGGCAACGTGGCGTGGTGTGCACT
GTGTTTGCTGACGCAACCCCCACTGGTTGGGGCATTGCCACCACCTGTCAGCTCCTTTCCGGGACTTTCG
CTTTCCCCCTCCCTATTGCCACGGCGGAACTCATCGCCGCCTGCCTTGCCCGCTGCTGGACAGGGGCTCG
GCTGTTGGGCACTGACAATTCCGTGGTGTTGTCGGGGAAATCATCGTCCTTTCCTTGGCTGCTCGCCTGT
GTTGCCACCTGGATTCTGCGCGGGACGTCCTTCTGCTACGTCCCTTCGGCCCTCAATCCAGCGGACCTTC
CTTCCCGCGGCCTGCTGCCGGCTCTGCGGCCTCTTCCGCGTCTTCGCCTTCGCCCTCAGACGAGTCGGAT
CTCCCTTTGGGCCGCCTCCCCGCGTCGACTTTAAGACCAATGACTTACAAGGCAGCTGTAGATCTTAGCC
ACTTTTTAAAAGAAAAGGGGGGACTGGAAGGGCTAATTCACTCCCAACGAAGACAAGATCTGCTTTTTGC
TTGTACTGGGTCTCTCTGGTTAGACCAGATCTGAGCCTGGGAGCTCTCTGGCTAACTAGGGAACCCACTG
CTTAAGCCTCAATAAAGCTTGCCTTGAGTGCTTCAAGTAGTGTGTGCCCGTCTGTTGTGTGACTCTGGTA
ACTAGAGATCCCTCAGACCCTTTTAGTCAGTGTGGAAAATCTCTAGCAGTACGTATAGTAGTTCATGTCA
TCTTATTATTCAGTATTTATAACTTGCAAAGAAATGAATATCAGAGAGTGAGAGGAACTTGTTTATTGCA
GCTTATAATGGTTACAAATAAAGCAATAGCATCACAAATTTCACAAATAAAGCATTTTTTTCACTGCATT
CTAGTTGTGGTTTGTCCAAACTCATCAATGTATCTTATCATGTCTGGCTCTAGCTATCCCGCCCCTAACT
CCGCCCATCCCGCCCCTAACTCCGCCCAGTTCCGCCCATTCTCCGCCCCATGGCTGACTAATTTTTTTTA
TTTATGCAGAGGCCGAGGCCGCCTCGGCCTCTGAGCTATTCCAGAAGTAGTGAGGAGGCTTTTTTGGAGG
CCTAGGGACGTACCCAATTCGCCCTATAGTGAGTCGTATTACGCGCGCTCACTGGCCGTCGTTTTACAAC
GTCGTGACTGGGAAAACCCTGGCGTTACCCAACTTAATCGCCTTGCAGCACATCCCCCTTTCGCCAGCTG
GCGTAATAGCGAAGAGGCCCGCACCGATCGCCCTTCCCAACAGTTGCGCAGCCTGAATGGCGAATGGG
[124 nt withheld, positions 8399-8522]
C
[91 nt withheld, positions 8524-8614]
A
[49 nt withheld, positions 8616-8664]
CCTTTGACGTTGGAGTCCACGTTCTTT
[37 nt withheld, positions 8692-8728]
ACCCTATCTCGGTCTATTCTTTTGATTTATAAGGGATTTTGCCGATTTCGGCCTATTGGTTAAAAAATGA
GCTGATTTAACAAAAATTTAACGCGAATTTTAACAAAATATTAACGCTTACAATTTAGGTGGCACTTTTC
GGGGAAATGTGCGCGGAACCCCTATTTGTTTATTTTTCTAAATACATTCAAATATGTATCCGCTCATGAG
ACAATAACCCTGATAAATGCTTCAATAATATTGAAAAAGGAAGAGTATGAGTATTCAACATTTCCGTGTC
GCCCTTATTCCCTTTTTTGCGGCATTTTGCCTTCCTGTTTTTGCTCACCCAGAAACGCTGGTGAAAGTAA
AAGATGCTGAAGATCAGTTGGGTGCACGAGTGGGTTACATCGAACTGGATCTCAACAGCGGTAAGATCCT
TGAGAGTTTTCGCCCCGAAGAACGTTTTCCAATGATGAGCACTTTTAAAGTTCTGCTATGTGGCGCGGTA
TTATCCCGTATTGACGCCGGGCAAGAGCAACTCGGTCGCCGCATACACTATTCTCAGAATGACTTGGTTG
AGTACTCACCAGTCACAGAAAAGCATCTTACGGATGGCATGACAGTAAGAGAATTATGCAGTGCTGCCAT
AACCATGAGTGATAACACTGCGGCCAACTTACTTCTGACAACGATCGGAGGACCGAAGGAGCTAACCGCT
TTTTTGCACAACATGGGGGATCATGTAACTCGCCTTGATCGTTGGGAACCGGAGCTGAATGAAGCCATAC
CAAACGACGAGCGTGACACCACGATGCCTGTAGCAATGGCAACAACGTTGCGCAAACTATTAACTGGCGA
ACTACTTACTCTAGCTTCCCGGCAACAATTAATAGACTGGATGGAGGCGGATAAAGTTGCAGGACCACTT
CTGCGCTCGGCCCTTCCGGCTGGCTGGTTTATTGCTGATAAATCTGGAGCCGGTGAGCGTGGGTCTCGCG
GTATCATTGCAGCACTGGGGCCAGATGGTAAGCCCTCCCGTATCGTAGTTATCTACACGACGGGGAGTCA
GGCAACTATGGATGAACGAAATAGACAGATCGCTGAGATAGGTGCCTCACTGATTAAGCATTGGTAACTG
TCAGACCAAGTTTACTCATATATACTTTAGATTGATTTAAAACTTCATTTTTAATTTAAAAGGATCTAGG
TGAAGATCCTTTTTGATAATCTCATGACCAAAATCCCTTAACGTGAGTTTTCGTTCCACTGAGCGTCAGA
CCCCGTAGAAAAGATCAAAGGATCTTCTTGAGATCCTTTTTTTCTGCGCGTAATCTGCTGCTTGCAAACA
AAAAAACCACCGCTACCAGCGGTGGTTTGTTTGCCGGATCAAGAGCTACCAACTCTTTTTCCGAAGGTAA
CTGGCTTCAGCAGAGCGCAGATACCAAATACTGTTCTTCTAGTGTAGCCGTAGTTAGGCCACCACTTCAA
GAACTCTGTAGCACCGCCTACATACCTCGCTCTGCTAATCCTGTTACCAGTGGCTGCTGCCAGTGGCGAT
AAGTCGTGTCTTACCGGGTTGGACTCAAGACGATAGTTACCGGATAAGGCGCAGCGGTCGGGCTGAACGG
GGGGTTCGTGCACACAGCCCAGCTTGGAGCGAACGACCTACACCGAACTGAGATACCTACAGCGTGAGCT
ATGAGAAAGCGCCACGCTTCCCGAAGGGAGAAAGGCGGACAGGTATCCGGTAAGCGGCAGGGTCGGAACA
GGAGAGCGCACGAGGGAGCTTCCAGGGGGAAACGCCTGGTATCTTTATAGTCCTGTCGGGTTTCGCCACC
TCTGACTTGAGCGTCGATTTTTGTGATGCTCGTCAGGGGGGCGGAGCCTATGGAAAAACGCCAGCAACGC
GGCCTTTTTACGGTTCCTGGCCTTTTGCTGGCCTTTTGCTCACATGTTCTTTCCTGCGTTATCCCCTGAT
TCTGTGGATAACCGTATTACCGCCTTTGAGTGAGCTGATACCGCTCGCCGCAGCCGAACGACCGAGCGCA
GCGAGTCAGTGAGCGAGGAAGCGGAAGAGCGCCCAATACGCAAACCGCCTCTCCCCGCGCGTTGGCCGAT
TCATTAATGCAGCTGGCACGACAGGTTTCCCGACTGGAAAGCGGGCAGTGAGCGCAACGCAATTAATGTG
AGTTAGCTCACTCATTAGGCACCCCAGGCTTTACACTTTATGCTTCCGGCTCGTATGTTGTGTGGAATTG
TGAGCGGATAACAATTTCACACAGGAAACAGCTATGACCATGATTACGCCAAGCGCGCAATTAACCCTCA
CTAAAGGGAACAAAAGCTGGAGCTGCAAGC
Features (pLannotate 1.2.2; 31 found; start..end, strand, type, name):
      5..231     +  promoter       RSV promoter: Rous sarcoma virus enhancer/promoter
    232..412     +  LTR            5' LTR (truncated): truncated 5' long terminal repeat (LTR) from HIV-1
    459..584     +  misc_feature   HIV-1 Ψ: packaging signal of human immunodeficiency virus type 1
    568..931     +  CDS            HIV-1 gag (fragment): gag protein from human immunodeficiency virus 1; gag
   1077..1310    +  misc_feature   RRE: The Rev response element (RRE) of HIV-1 allows for Rev-dependent mRNA export from the nucleus to the cytoplasm.
   1687..1713    +  CDS            Rev (fragment): human immunodeficiency virus 1 (HIV-1) Rev protein; rev; enhances nuclear export of unspliced and incompletely spliced viral mRNAs
   1720..1743    +  promoter       SV40 promoter (fragment): SV40 early promoter
   1744..1815    +  promoter       SV40 promoter (fragment): SV40 enhancer and early promoter
   1839..1974    +  rep_origin     SV40 ori: SV40 origin of replication
   2020..2616    +  CDS            PuroR (fragment): puromycin N-acetyltransferase; pac from Streptomyces; confers resistance to puromycin
   2665..2782    +  misc_feature   cPPT/CTS: central polypurine tract and central termination sequence of HIV-1
   2847..2913    +  CDS            small t antigen (fragment): SV40 (simian virus 40) small t antigen
   2920..4098    +  promoter       EF-1α promoter: strong constitutive promoter for human elongation factor EF-1α
   4115..6814    +  CDS            NFKB2: NFKB2_HUMAN - Also known as LYT10. Experimental evidence at protein level: Swiss-Prot protein existence level 1. NF-kappa-B is a pleiotropic transcription factor present in almost all cell types and is the endpoint of a series of signal transduction events that are initiated by a vast array of stimuli related to many biological processes such as inflammation, immunity, differentiation, cell growth, tumorigenesis and apoptosis. NF-kappa-B is a homo- or heterodimeric complex formed by the Rel-like domain- containing proteins RELA/p65, RELB, NFKB1/p105, NFKB1/p50, REL and NFKB2/p52. The dimers bi
   6830..6883    +  promoter       U6 promoter (fragment): RNA polymerase III promoter for human U6 snRNA
   6925..7513    +  misc_feature   WPRE: woodchuck hepatitis virus posttranscriptional regulatory element
   7564..7583    +  misc_feature   cPPT/CTS (fragment): central polypurine tract and central termination sequence of HIV-1
   7585..7818    +  LTR            3' LTR (ΔU3): self-inactivating 3' long terminal repeat (LTR) from HIV-1
   7896..8017    +  polyA_signal   SV40 poly(A) signal: SV40 polyadenylation signal
   8057..8192    +  rep_origin     SV40 ori: SV40 origin of replication
   8213..8231    -  promoter       T7 promoter: promoter for bacteriophage T7 RNA polymerase
   8239..8394    +  CDS            lacZα (fragment): LacZα fragment of β-galactosidase; lacZ fragment
   8399..8827    +  rep_origin     f1 ori (sequence partly withheld): f1 bacteriophage origin of replication; arrow indicates direction of (+) strand synthesis
   8880..8984    +  promoter       AmpR promoter: bla
   8985..9845    +  CDS            AmpR: β-lactamase; bla; confers resistance to ampicillin, carbenicillin, and related antibiotics
  10016..10604   +  rep_origin     ori: high-copy-number ColE1/pMB1/pBR322/pUC origin of replication
  10787..10879   +  CDS            lacI (fragment): lac repressor; lacI; The lac repressor binds to the lac operator to inhibit transcription in E. coli. This inhibition can be relieved by adding lactose or isopropyl-β-D-thiogalactopyranoside (IPTG).
  10892..10913   +  protein_bind   CAP binding site: CAP binding activates transcription in the presence of cAMP. E. coli catabolite activator protein
  10928..10958   +  promoter       lac promoter: promoter for the E. coli lac operon
  10962..10984   +  protein_bind   lac operator (fragment): The lac repressor binds to the lac operator to inhibit transcription in E. coli. This inhibition can be relieved by adding lactose or isopropyl-β-D-thiogalactopyranoside (IPTG). lac repressor encoded by lacI
  11027..11045   +  promoter       T3 promoter: promoter for bacteriophage T3 RNA polymerase
