[The description below was written by a language model from this plasmid's Addgene catalogue record and pLannotate feature annotations shown in this document.]
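Description:
TFORF0725 is a lentiviral mammalian expression plasmid built on the pLX_TRC317 backbone and carrying the human NFKB2 open reading frame, one member of a barcoded transcription factor ORF collection. It is maintained in E. coli through a high-copy ColE1/pUC-type origin and an ampicillin resistance gene (β-lactamase). An f1 origin and remnants of a lac/T7/T3 cloning region are also present in the bacterial portion. The depositor warns that recombination can occur, as is common for plasmids carrying repeated LTR sequences.

The transfer cassette has a third-generation, self-inactivating layout. An RSV promoter drives a truncated HIV-1 5' LTR, followed by the Ψ packaging signal with a gag fragment, the Rev response element, a cPPT/CTS element, and a ΔU3 3' LTR with a downstream SV40 polyadenylation signal. Within this unit, an SV40 early promoter/origin segment sits upstream of the puromycin N-acetyltransferase gene, allowing selection of transduced cells. A separate EF-1α promoter drives constitutive expression of NFKB2, the p100 precursor of the p52 NF-κB subunit. The ORF was made by gene synthesis. A WPRE lies downstream of the insert and enhances transcript stability and expression.

According to the record, each construct in the series carries a unique 24-bp barcode, although the feature table does not annotate it. The catalogued insert is slightly longer than the annotated coding sequence, so it includes some flanking sequence. The short U6 promoter fragment just after the ORF is probably a fragmentary match rather than a functional element. The barcodes identify which transcription factor is present in each cell, so the vector suits pooled overexpression screens such as those for factors that direct cell differentiation.
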