Addgene plasmid #143071: TFORF0725
Purpose: Lentiviral vector for overexpressing transcription factor ORFs with unique 24-bp barcodes. Barcodes facilitate identification of transcription factors in pooled screens.
Depositing lab: Feng Zhang. Depositing organization: Broad Institute. Publication: A transcription factor atlas of directed differentiation. Joung J, Ma S, Tay T, Geiger-Schuller KR, Kirchgatterer PC, Verdine VK, Guo B, Arias-Garcia MA, Allen WE, Singh A, Kuksenko O, Abudayyeh OO, Gootenberg JS, Fu Z, Macrae RK, Buenrostro JD, Regev A, Zhang F. Cell. 2023 Jan 5;186(1):209-229.e26. doi: 10.1016/j.cell.2022.11.026. PubMed 36608654.
Backbone
  Vector backbone: pLX_TRC317
  Backbone manufacturer: Broad Institute Genetic Perturbation Platform
  Backbone size w/o insert (bp): 8264
  Vector type: Mammalian Expression, Lentiviral
  Selectable markers: Puromycin
Growth in bacteria
  Bacterial resistance: Ampicillin, 100 μg/mL
  Growth temperature: 37°C
  Growth strain: NEB Stable
  Copy number: High Copy
Gene/Insert
  Gene/Insert name: NFKB2
  Species: H. sapiens (human)
  Insert size (bp): 2804
  Entrez Gene: NFKB2 (a.k.a. CVID10, H2TF1, LYT-10, LYT10, NF-kB2, p100, p49/p100, p52)
  Promoter: EF1a
  Cloning method: Unknown
  Sequencing primers: 5′ GGGTGGAGACTGAAGTTAGGCCAG; 3′ CACATAGCGTAAAAGGAGCAACATAG
Terms and licenses: Academic/Nonprofit Terms; Industry Terms: Not Available to Industry
Depositor comments: NM_001077494,NM_001322934,ENST00000369966 . The transcription factor ORF portion of this plasmid was synthesized by Genewiz. Please test multiple small colonies in case of plasmid recombination. To make this collection available in a timely manner, a portion of this collection was not fully sequenced by Addgene. If an Addgene verified full plasmid sequence is not available, please contact us prior to placing an order to request the full sequence.
How to cite: TFORF0725 was a gift from Feng Zhang (Addgene plasmid # 143071 ; http://n2t.net/addgene:143071 ; RRID:Addgene_143071)
