>Addgene plasmid #143071 | TFORF0725 | depositor partial sequence | sequence record 281351 | Insert
ACCGCCACCATGGAGAGTTGCTACAACCCAGGTCTGGATGGTATTATTGAATATGATGATTTCAAATTGA
ACTCCTCCATTGTGGAACCCAAGGAGCCAGCCCCAGAAACAGCTGATGGCCCCTACCTGGTGATCGTGGA
ACAGCCTAAGCAGAGAGGCTTCCGATTTCGATATGGCTGTGAAGGCCCCTCCCATGGAGGACTGCCCGGT
GCCTCCAGTGAGAAGGGCCGAAAGACCTATCCCACTGTCAAGATCTGTAACTACGAGGGACCAGCCAAGA
TCGAGGTGGACCTGGTAACACACAGTGACCCACCTCGTGCTCATGCCCACAGTCTGGTGGGCAAGCAATG
CTCGGAGCTGGGGATCTGCGCCGTTTCTGTGGGGCCCAAGGACATGACTGCCCAATTTAACAACCTGGGT
GTCCTGCATGTGACTAAGAAGAACATGATGGGGACTATGATACAAAAACTTCAGAGGCAGCGGCTCCGCT
CTAGGCCCCAGGGCCTTACGGAGGCCGAGCAGCGGGAGCTGGAGCAAGAGGCCAAAGAACTGAAGAAGGT
GATGGATCTGAGTATAGTGCGGCTGCGCTTCTCTGCCTTCCTTAGAGCCAGTGATGGCTCCTTCTCCCTG
CCCCTGAAGCCAGTCATCTCCCAGCCCATCCATGACAGCAAATCTCCGGGGGCATCAAACCTGAAGATTT
CTCGAATGGACAAGACAGCAGGCTCTGTGCGGGGTGGAGATGAAGTTTATCTGCTTTGTGACAAGGTGCA
GAAAGATGACATTGAGGTTCGGTTCTATGAGGATGATGAGAATGGATGGCAGGCCTTTGGGGACTTCTCT
CCCACAGATGTGCATAAACAGTATGCCATTGTGTTCCGGACACCCCCCTATCACAAGATGAAGATTGAGC
GGCCTGTAACAGTGTTTCTGCAACTGAAACGCAAGCGAGGAGGGGACGTGTCTGATTCCAAACAGTTCAC
CTATTACCCTCTGGTGGAAGACAAGGAAGAGGTGCAGCGGAAGCGGAGGAAGGCCTTGCCCACCTTCTCC
CAGCCCTTCGGGGGTGGCTCCCACATGGGTGGAGGCTCTGGGGGTGCAGCCGGGGGCTACGGAGGAGCTG
GAGGAGGTGGCAGCCTCGGTTTCTTCCCCTCCTCCCTGGCCTACAGCCCCTACCAGTCCGGCGCGGGCCC
CATGGGCTGCTACCCGGGAGGCGGGGGCGGGGCGCAGATGGCCGCCACGGTGCCCAGCAGGGACTCCGGG
GAGGAAGCCGCGGAGCCAAGCGCCCCCTCCAGGACCCCCCAGTGCGAGCCGCAGGCCCCGGAGATGCTGC
AGCGAGCTCGAGAGTACAACGCGCGCCTGTTCGGCCTGGCGCAGCGCAGCGCCCGAGCCCTACTCGACTA
CGGCGTCACCGCGGACGCGCGCGCGCTGCTGGCGGGACAGCGCCACCTGCTGACGGCGCAGGACGAGAAC
GGAGACACACCACTGCACCTAGCCATCATCCACGGGCAGACCAGTGTCATTGAGCAGATAGTCTATGTCA
TCCACCACGCCCAGGACCTCGGCGTTGTCAACCTCACCAACCACCTGCACCAGACGCCCCTGCACCTGGC
GGTGATCACGGGGCAGACGAGTGTGGTGAGCTTTCTGCTGCGGGTAGGTGCAGACCCAGCTCTGCTGGAT
CGGCATGGAGACTCAGCCATGCATCTGGCGCTGCGGGCAGGCGCTGGTGCTCCTGAGCTGCTGCGTGCAC
TGCTTCAGAGTGGAGCTCCTGCTGTGCCCCAGCTGTTGCATATGCCTGACTTTGAGGGACTGTATCCAGT
ACACCTGGCAGTCCGAGCCCGAAGCCCTGAGTGCCTGGATCTGCTGGTGGACAGTGGGGCTGAAGTGGAG
GCCACAGAGCGGCAGGGGGGACGAACAGCCTTGCATCTAGCCACAGAGATGGAGGAGCTGGGGTTGGTCA
CCCATCTGGTCACCAAGCTCCGGGCCAACGTGAACGCTCGCACCTTTGCGGGAAACACACCCCTGCACCT
GGCAGCTGGACTGGGGTACCCGACCCTCACCCGCCTCCTTCTGAAGGCTGGTGCTGACATCCATGCTGAA
AACGAGGAGCCCCTGTGCCCACTGCCTTCACCCCCTACCTCTGATAGCGACTCGGACTCTGAAGGGCCTG
AGAAGGACACCCGAAGCAGCTTCCGGGGCCACACGCCTCTTGACCTCACTTGCAGCACCAAGGTGAAGAC
CTTGCTGCTAAATGCTGCTCAGAACACCATGGAGCCACCCCTGACCCCGCCCAGCCCAGCAGGGCCGGGA
CTGTCACTTGGTGATACAGCTCTGCAGAACCTGGAGCAGCTGCTAGACGGGCCAGAAGCCCAGGGCAGCT
GGGCAGAGCTGGCAGAGCGTCTGGGGCTGCGCAGCCTGGTAGACACGTACCGACAGACAACCTCACCCAG
TGGCAGCCTCCTGCGCAGCTACGAGCTGGCTGGCGGGGACCTGGCAGGTCTACTGGAGGCCCTGTCTGAC
ATGGGCCTAGAGGAGGGAGTGAGGCTGCTGAGGGGTCCAGAAACCCGAGACAAGCTGCCCAGCACAGCAG
AGGTGAAGGAAGACAGTGCGTACGGGAGCCAGTCAGTGGAGCAGGAGGCAGAGAAGCTGGGCCCACCCCC
TGAGCCACCAGGAGGGCTCTGCCACGGGCACCCCCAGCCTCAGGTGCACTAGTAATGAACTAGTCCGTAA
CTTGAAAGTATTTCGATTTCTTGGCTTTATATATCTTGTGGAAAGGACGAGGACGATGCAGTAGTTTACA
ATTG
