>Addgene plasmid #143071 | TFORF0725 | depositor partial sequence | sequence record 281352 | Barcode
GGACGATGCAGTAGTTTACAATTG
